Addgene plasmid #151948: pGBW-m4134897
Purpose: Mammalian expression plasmid for Human coronavirus HKU1 nucleocapsid
Depositing lab: Ginkgo Bioworks & Benjie Chen. Depositing organization: Ginkgo Bioworks.
Backbone
  Vector backbone: pTwist_CMV_Puro_6
  Backbone size w/o insert (bp): 6080
  Vector type: Mammalian Expression
  Selectable markers: Puromycin
Growth in bacteria
  Bacterial resistance: Ampicillin, 100 μg/mL
  Growth temperature: 37°C
  Growth strain: DH5alpha
  Copy number: High Copy
Gene/Insert
  Gene/Insert name: Human coronavirus HKU1 nucleocapsid phosphoprotein
  Species: Human coronavirus HKU1
  Insert size (bp): 1319
  Mutation: wt
  Entrez Gene: N (a.k.a. HCHV1gp7)
  Promoter: CMV
  Cloning method: Unknown
Resource information
  A portion of this plasmid was derived from a plasmid made by: GinkgoBioworks
Depositor comments: NCBI reference sequence: Q5MQC6
How to cite: pGBW-m4134897 was a gift from Ginkgo Bioworks & Benjie Chen (Addgene plasmid # 151948 ; http://n2t.net/addgene:151948 ; RRID:Addgene_151948)
