[The description below was written by a language model from this plasmid's Addgene catalogue record and pLannotate feature annotations shown in this document.]
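Description:
pGBW-m4134897 is a mammalian expression plasmid built on the pTwist_CMV_Puro_6 backbone and carrying the wild-type nucleocapsid (N) phosphoprotein gene of Human coronavirus HKU1. It is propagated in E. coli through a high-copy ColE1/pUC-type origin and selected with ampicillin via a full-length β-lactamase (AmpR) gene. A short additional bla fragment is also annotated near the origin. The sequenced record is about 7.4 kb, consistent with the stated backbone and an insert of roughly 1.3 kb.

The N coding sequence sits at the start of the numbered sequence. Because the plasmid is circular, it lies immediately downstream of the CMV enhancer and CMV promoter elements annotated at the end of the record. The automated annotation labels this open reading frame by similarity to the murine hepatitis virus nucleocapsid protein, a related betacoronavirus homologue, whereas the catalogue entry identifies the insert as the HKU1 protein. No epitope tags or reporters are annotated. An SV40 polyadenylation signal is annotated downstream of the insert, on the opposite strand. A separate cassette places a puromycin N-acetyltransferase gene under the human ubiquitin C promoter with a synthetic poly(A) signal, which allows puromycin selection of transfected mammalian cells. The expression region is bracketed by short β-globin insulator elements, and T7 and rrnG terminators plus an extra synthetic poly(A) signal are placed around the cassettes, presumably to limit transcriptional read-through between units.

The coronavirus nucleocapsid packages the viral RNA genome into a ribonucleoprotein and contributes to virion assembly. The record gives the plasmid's purpose simply as expressing HKU1 N in mammalian cells and does not specify further applications.
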