Features (pLannotate 1.2.2; 19 found; start..end, strand, type, name):
      5..1318    +  CDS            N: NCAP_CVM3 - Experimental evidence at protein level: Swiss-Prot protein existence level 1. Packages the positive strand viral genome RNA into a helical ribonucleocapsid (RNP) and plays a fundamental role during virion assembly through its interactions with the viral genome and membrane protein M. Plays an important role in enhancing the efficiency of subgenomic viral RNA transcription as well as viral replication. From Murine coronavirus (strain 3) (MHV-3) (Murine hepatitis virus).
   1380..1501    -  polyA_signal   SV40 poly(A) signal: SV40 polyadenylation signal
   1524..1593    -  CDS            large T antigen (fragment): large T antigen from SV40 (simian virus 40)
   1616..1662    +  terminator     T7 terminator: transcription terminator for bacteriophage T7 RNA polymerase
   1692..1828    +  terminator     rrnG terminator: transcription terminator from the E. coli ribosomal RNA rrnG operon (Albrechtsen et al., 1991)
   1873..1944    +  misc_feature   3' β-globin insulator: insulator downstream of the human β-globin locus (Farrell et al., 2002)
   2170..2758    -  rep_origin     ori: high-copy-number ColE1/pMB1/pBR322/pUC origin of replication
   2930..2994    -  CDS            bla(M) (fragment): β-lactamase lacking the signal sequence; bla(M); allows cytosolic expression of β-lactamase
   3258..4467    +  promoter       UbC promoter: human ubiquitin C promoter
   4471..5068    +  CDS            PuroR (fragment): puromycin N-acetyltransferase; pac from Streptomyces; confers resistance to puromycin
   5097..5145    +  polyA_signal   poly(A) signal: synthetic polyadenylation signal
   5411..6271    +  CDS            AmpR: β-lactamase; bla; confers resistance to ampicillin, carbenicillin, and related antibiotics
   6284..6420    +  terminator     rrnG terminator: transcription terminator from the E. coli ribosomal RNA rrnG operon (Albrechtsen et al., 1991)
   6572..6643    +  misc_feature   5' β-globin insulator: insulator upstream of the human β-globin locus (Farrell et al., 2002)
   6648..6694    -  terminator     T7 terminator: transcription terminator for bacteriophage T7 RNA polymerase
   6712..6760    -  polyA_signal   poly(A) signal: synthetic polyadenylation signal
   6841..7144    +  enhancer       CMV enhancer: human cytomegalovirus immediate early enhancer
   7217..7234    -  promoter       CMV promoter (fragment): human cytomegalovirus (CMV) immediate early promoter
   7297..7348    +  promoter       CMVd2 promoter: truncated human cytomegalovirus (CMV) immediate early promoter that yields moderately reduced expression relative to the full-length promoter
>Addgene plasmid #151948 | pGBW-m4134897 | addgene full sequence | sequence record 306273 | Addgene NGS Result
CACCATGTCTTATACTCCCGGTCATTATGCTGGAAGTAGAAGCTCCTCTGGAAATCGTTCAGGAATCCTC
AAGAAAACTTCTTGGGCTGACCAATCTGAGCGAAATTACCAAACCTTTAATAGAGGCAGAAAAACCCAAC
CTAAATTCACTGTGTCTACTCAACCACAAGGAAATACTATCCCACATTATTCCTGGTTCTCCGGGATCAC
TCAATTTCAAAAAGGTAGAGACTTTAAATTTTCAGATGGTCAAGGAGTTCCCATTGCTTTCGGAGTACCC
CCTTCTGAAGCAAAAGGATATTGGTATAGACACAGCCGGCGTTCTTTTAAAACAGCTGATGGTCAACAAA
AGCAGTTGTTACCGAGATGGTATTTCTACTATCTCGGTACCGGCCCATATGCCAATGCATCCTATGGTGA
ATCCCTCGAAGGGGTCTTCTGGGTTGCTAATCACCAAGCTGACACTTCTACTCCCTCCGATGTTTCGTCA
AGGGATCCTACTACTCAAGAAGCTATCCCTACTAGGTTTCCGCCTGGTACGATTTTGCCTCAAGGCTATT
ATGTTGAAGGCTCAGGAAGGTCTGCTTCTAATAGTCGACCAGGTTCACGTTCTCAATCACGTGGACCCAA
TAATCGTTCATTAAGTAGAAGTAATTCTAATTTTAGACATTCAGATTCTATAGTAAAACCTGATATGGCT
GATGAGATCGCTAATCTTGTTTTAGCCAAGCTTGGTAAAGATTCTAAACCTCAGCAAGTCACTAAGCAAA
ATGCCAAGGAAATCAGGCATAAAATTTTAACAAAACCTCGCCAAAAGCGAACTCCTAATAAACATTGTAA
TGTTCAACAGTGTTTTGGTAAAAGAGGACCTTCTCAAAATTTTGGTAATGCTGAAATGTTAAAGCTTGGT
ACTAATGATCCTCAGTTTCCTATTCTTGCAGAATTAGCTCCTACACCAGGTGCTTTTTTCTTTGGTTCTA
AATTAGACTTGGTTAAAAGAGATTCCGAGGCTGACTCACCTGTTAAAGATGTTTTTGAACTTCATTATTC
TGGTTCTATTAGGTTTGATAGTACTTTACCAGGCTTTGAGACAATTATGAAAGTTCTTGAAGAGAATTTA
AATGCTTACGTTAATTCTAATCAGAACACTGATTCTGATTCGTTGAGTTCTAAACCTCAGCGTAAAAGAG
GTGTTAAACAATTACCAGAACAGTTTGACTCTCTTAATTTAAGTGCTGGTACTCAGCACATTTCAAATGA
TTTTACTCCTGAGGATCATAGTTTACTTGCTACTCTTGATGATCCTTATGTAGAAGACTCTGTTGCTTAA
GCTAGCTTGACTGACTGAGATACAGCGTACCTTCAGCTCACAGACATGATAAGATACATTGATGAGTTTG
GACAAACCACAACTAGAATGCAGTGAAAAAAATGCTTTATTTGTGAAATTTGTGATGCTATTGCTTTATT
TGTAACCATTATAAGCTGCAATAAACAAGTTAACAACAACAATTGCATTCATTTTATGTTTCAGGTTCAG
GGGGAGGTGTGGGAGGTTTTTTAAAGCAAGTAAAACCTCTACAAATGTGGTATTGGCCCATCTCTATCGG
TATCGTAGCATAACCCCTTGGGGCCTCTAAACGGGTCTTGAGGGGTTTTTTGTGCCCCTCGGGCCGGATT
GCTATCTACCGGCATTGGCGCAGAAAAAAATGCCTGATGCGACGCTGCGCGTCTTATACTCCCACATATG
CCAGATTCAGCAACGGATACGGCTTCCCCAACTTGCCCACTTCCATACGTGTCCTCCTTACCAGAAATTT
ATCCTTAAGGTCGTCAGCTATCCTGCAGGCGATCTCTCGATTTCGATCAAGACATTCCTTTAATGGTCTT
TTCTGGACACCACTAGGGGTCAGAAGTAGTTCATCAAACTTTCTTCCCTCCCTAATCTCATTGGTTACCT
TGGGCTATCGAAACTTAATTAACCAGTCAAGTCAGCTACTTGGCGAGATCGACTTGTCTGGGTTTCGACT
ACGCTCAGAATTGCGTCAGTCAAGTTCGATCTGGTCCTTGCTATTGCACCCGTTCTCCGATTACGAGTTT
CATTTAAATCATGTGAGCAAAAGGCCAGCAAAAGGCCAGGAACCGTAAAAAGGCCGCGTTGCTGGCGTTT
TTCCATAGGCTCCGCCCCCCTGACGAGCATCACAAAAATCGACGCTCAAGTCAGAGGTGGCGAAACCCGA
CAGGACTATAAAGATACCAGGCGTTTCCCCCTGGAAGCTCCCTCGTGCGCTCTCCTGTTCCGACCCTGCC
GCTTACCGGATACCTGTCCGCCTTTCTCCCTTCGGGAAGCGTGGCGCTTTCTCATAGCTCACGCTGTAGG
TATCTCAGTTCGGTGTAGGTCGTTCGCTCCAAGCTGGGCTGTGTGCACGAACCCCCCGTTCAGCCCGACC
GCTGCGCCTTATCCGGTAACTATCGTCTTGAGTCCAACCCGGTAAGACACGACTTATCGCCACTGGCAGC
AGCCACTGGTAACAGGATTAGCAGAGCGAGGTATGTAGGCGGTGCTACAGAGTTCTTGAAGTGGTGGCCT
AACTACGGCTACACTAGAAGAACAGTATTTGGTATCTGCGCTCTGCTGAAGCCAGTTACCTTCGGAAAAA
GAGTTGGTAGCTCTTGATCCGGCAAACAAACCACCGCTGGTAGCGGTGGTTTTTTTGTTTGCAAGCAGCA
GATTACGCGCAGAAAAAAAGGATCTCAAGAAGATCCTTTGATCTTTTCTACGGGGTCTGACGCTCAGTGG
AACGAAAACTCACGTTAAGGGATTTTGGTCATGAGATTATCAAAAAGGATCTTCACCTAGATCCTTTTAA
ATTAAAAATGAAGTTTTAAATCAATCTAAAGTATATATGAGTAAACTTGGTCTGACAGTTACCAATGCTT
AATCAGTGAGGCACCTATCTCAGCGATCTGTCTATTTCGTTCATCCATAGTTGCATTTAAATTTCCGAAC
TCTCCAAGGCCCTCGTCGGAAAATCTTCAAACCTTTCGTCCGATCCATCTTGCAGGCTACCTCTCGAACG
AACTATCGCAAGTCTCTTGGCCGGCCTTGCGCCTTGGCTATTGCTTGGCAGCGCCTATCGCCAGGTATTA
CTCCAATCCCGAATATCCGAGATCGGGATCACCCGAGAGAAGTTCAACCTACATCCTCAATCCCGATCTA
TCCGAGATCCGAGGAATATCGAAATCGGGGCGCGCCTGGCCTCCGCGCCGGGTTTTGGCGCCTCCCGCGG
GCGCCCCCCTCGTCACGGCGAGCGCTGCCACGTCAGACGAAGGGCGCAGGAGCGTCCTGATCCTTCCGCC
CGGACGCTCAGGACAGCGGCCCGCTGCTCATAAGACTCGGCCTTAGAACCCCAGTATCAGCAGAAGGACA
TTTTAGGACGGGACTTGGGTGACTCTAGGGCACTGGTTTTCTTTCCAGAGAGCGGAACAGGCGAGGAAAA
GTAGTCCCTTCTCGGCGATTCTGCGGAGGGATCTCCGTGGGGCGGTGAACGCCGATGATTATATAAGGAC
GCGCCGGGTGTGGCACAGCTAGTTCCGTCGCAGCCGGGATTTGGGTCGCGGTTCTTGTTTGTGGATCGCT
GTGATCGTCACTTGGTGAGTAGCGGGCTGCTGGGCTGGCCGGGGCTTTCGTGGCCGCCGGGCCGCTCGGT
GGGACGGAAGCGTGTGGAGAGACCGCCAAGGGCTGTAGTCTGGGTCCGCGAGCAAGGTTGCCCTGAACTG
GGGGTTGGGGGGAGCGCAGCAAAATGGCGGCTGTTCCCGAGTCTTGAATGGAAGACGCTTGTGAGGCGGG
CTGTGAGGTCGTTGAAACAAGGTGGGGGGCATGGTGGGCGGCAAGAACCCAAGGTCTTGAGCCCTTCGCT
AATGCGGGAAAGCTCTTATTCGGGTGAGATGGGCTGGGCACCATCTGGGGACCCTGACGTGAAGTTTGTC
ACTGACTGGAGAACTCGGTTTGTCGTCTGTTGCGGGGGCGGCAGTTATGGCGGTGCCGTTGGGCAGTGCA
CCCGTACCTTTGGGAGCGCGCGCCCTCGTCGTGTCGTGACGTCACCCGTTCTGTTGGCTTATAATGCAGG
GTGGGGCCACCTGCCGGTAGGTGTGCGGTAGGCTTTTCTCCGTCGCAGGACGCAGGGTTCGGGCCTAGGG
TAGGCTCTCCTGAATCGACAGGCGCCGGACCTCTGGTGAGGGGAGGGATAAGTGAGGCGTCAGTTTCTTT
GGTCGGTTTTATGTACCTATCTTCTTAAGTAGCTGAAGCTCCGGTTTTGAACTATGCGCTCGGGGTTGGC
GAGTGTGTTTTGTGAAGTTTTTTAGGCACCTTTTGAAATGTAATCATTTGGGTCAATATGTAATTTTCAG
TGTTAGACTTGTAAATTGTCCGCTAAATTCTGGCCGTTTTTGGCTTTTTTGTTAGACAACATGACCGAGT
ACAAGCCCACGGTGCGCCTCGCCACCCGCGACGACGTCCCCAGGGCCGTACGCACCCTCGCCGCCGCGTT
CGCCGACTACCCCGCCACGCGCCACACCGTCGATCCGGACCGCCACATCGAGCGGGTCACCGAGCTGCAA
GAACTCTTCCTCACGCGCGTCGGGCTCGACATCGGCAAGGTGTGGGTCGCGGACGACGGCGCCGCGGTGG
CGGTCTGGACCACGCCGGAGAGCGTCGAAGCGGGGGCGGTGTTCGCCGAGATCGGCCCGCGCATGGCCGA
GTTGAGCGGTTCCCGGCTGGCCGCGCAGCAACAGATGGAGGGCCTCCTGGCGCCGCACCGGCCCAAGGAG
CCCGCGTGGTTCCTGGCCACCGTCGGCGTCTCGCCCGACCACCAGGGCAAGGGTCTGGGCAGCGCCGTCG
TGCTCCCCGGAGTGGAGGCCGCCGAGCGCGCCGGGGTGCCCGCCTTCCTGGAGACCTCCGCGCCCCGCAA
CCTCCCCTTCTACGAGCGGCTCGGCTTCACCGTCACCGCCGACGTCGAGGTGCCCGAAGGACCGCGCACC
TGGTGCATGACCCGCAAGCCCGGTGCCTAGGCTAGTATGTAAGCCTAGTCTTAGATAATAAAATCGCTAT
CCATCGAAGATGGATGTGTGTTGGTTTTTTGTGTGTGTAACGCTAGGCGCGCCTGGTGTACCGAGAACGA
TCCTCTCAGTGCGAGTCTCGACGATCCATATCGTTGCTTGGCAGTCAGCCAGTCGGAATCCAGCTTGGGA
CCCAGGAAGTCCAATCGTCAGATATTGTACTCAAGCCTGGTCACGGCAGCGTACCGATCTGTTTAAACCT
AGATATTGATAGTCTGATCGGTCAACGTATAATCGAGTCCTAGCTTTTGCAAACATCTATCAAGAGACAG
GATCAGCAGGAGGCTTTCGCATGAGTATTCAACATTTCCGTGTCGCCCTTATTCCCTTTTTTGCGGCATT
TTGCCTTCCTGTTTTTGCTCACCCAGAAACGCTGGTGAAAGTAAAAGATGCTGAAGATCAGTTGGGTGCG
CGAGTGGGTTACATCGAACTGGATCTCAACAGCGGTAAGATCCTTGAGAGTTTTCGCCCCGAAGAACGCT
TTCCAATGATGAGCACTTTTAAAGTTCTGCTATGTGGCGCGGTATTATCCCGTATTGACGCCGGGCAAGA
GCAACTCGGTCGCCGCATACACTATTCTCAGAATGACTTGGTTGAGTATTCACCAGTCACAGAAAAGCAT
CTTACGGATGGCATGACAGTAAGAGAATTATGCAGTGCTGCCATAACCATGAGTGATAACACTGCGGCCA
ACTTACTTCTGACAACGATTGGAGGACCGAAGGAGCTAACCGCTTTTTTGCACAACATGGGGGATCATGT
AACTCGCCTTGATCGTTGGGAACCGGAGCTGAATGAAGCCATACCAAACGACGAGCGTGACACCACGATG
CCTGTAGCAATGGCAACAACCTTGCGTAAACTATTAACTGGCGAACTACTTACTCTAGCTTCCCGGCAAC
AGTTGATAGACTGGATGGAGGCGGATAAAGTTGCAGGACCACTTCTGCGCTCGGCCCTTCCGGCTGGCTG
GTTTATTGCTGATAAATCTGGAGCCGGTGAGCGTGGGTCTCGCGGTATCATTGCAGCACTGGGGCCAGAT
GGTAAGCCCTCCCGTATCGTAGTTATCTACACGACGGGGAGTCAGGCAACTATGGATGAACGAAATAGAC
AGATCGCTGAGATAGGTGCCTCACTGATTAAGCATTGGTAACCGATTCTAGGTGCATTGGCGCAGAAAAA
AATGCCTGATGCGACGCTGCGCGTCTTATACTCCCACATATGCCAGATTCAGCAACGGATACGGCTTCCC
CAACTTGCCCACTTCCATACGTGTCCTCCTTACCAGAAATTTATCCTTAAGATCCCGAATCGTTTAAACT
CGACTCTGGCTCTATCGAATCTCCGTCGTTTCGAGCTTACGCGAACAGCCGTGGCGCTCATTTGCTCGTC
GGGCATCGAATCTCGTCAGCTATCGTCAGCTTACCTTTTTGGCAGCGATCGCGGCTCCCGACATCTTGGA
CCATTAGCTCCACAGGTATCTTCTTCCCTCTAGTGGTCATAACAGCAGCTTCAGCTACCTCTCAATTCAA
AAAACCCCTCAAGACCCGTTTAGAGGCCCCAAGGGGTTATGCTATCAATCGTTGCGTTACACACACAAAA
AACCAACACACATCCATCTTCGATGGATAGCGATTTTATTATCTAACTGCTGATCGAGTGTAGCCAGATC
TAGTAATCAATTACGGGGTCATTAGTTCATAGCCCATATATGGAGTTCCGCGTTACATAACTTACGGTAA
ATGGCCCGCCTGGCTGACCGCCCAACGACCCCCGCCCATTGACGTCAATAATGACGTATGTTCCCATAGT
AACGCCAATAGGGACTTTCCATTGACGTCAATGGGTGGAGTATTTACGGTAAACTGCCCACTTGGCAGTA
CATCAAGTGTATCATATGCCAAGTACGCCCCCTATTGACGTCAATGACGGTAAATGGCCCGCCTGGCATT
ATGCCCAGTACATGACCTTATGGGACTTTCCTACTTGGCAGTACATCTACGTATTAGTCATCGCTATTAC
CATGCTGATGCGGTTTTGGCAGTACATCAATGGGCGTGGATAGCGGTTTGACTCACGGGGATTTCCAAGT
CTCCACCCCATTGACGTCAATGGGAGTTTGTTTTGGCACCAAAATCAACGGGACTTTCCAAAATGTCGTA
ACAACTCCGCCCCATTGACGCAAATGGGCGGTAGGCGTGTACGGTGGGAGGTCTATATAAGCAGAGCTGG
TTTAGTGAACCGTCAGATCAGATCTTTGTCGATCCTACCATCCACTCGACACACCCGCCAGCGGCCGC
